Addgene plasmid #144701: TFORF3225
Purpose: Lentiviral vector for overexpressing transcription factor ORFs with unique 24-bp barcodes. Barcodes facilitate identification of transcription factors in pooled screens.
Depositing lab: Feng Zhang. Depositing organization: Broad Institute. Publication: A transcription factor atlas of directed differentiation. Joung J, Ma S, Tay T, Geiger-Schuller KR, Kirchgatterer PC, Verdine VK, Guo B, Arias-Garcia MA, Allen WE, Singh A, Kuksenko O, Abudayyeh OO, Gootenberg JS, Fu Z, Macrae RK, Buenrostro JD, Regev A, Zhang F. Cell. 2023 Jan 5;186(1):209-229.e26. doi: 10.1016/j.cell.2022.11.026. PubMed 36608654.
Backbone
  Vector backbone: pLX_TRC317
  Backbone manufacturer: Broad Institute Genetic Perturbation Platform
  Backbone size w/o insert (bp): 8264
  Vector type: Mammalian Expression, Lentiviral
  Selectable markers: Puromycin
Growth in bacteria
  Bacterial resistance: Ampicillin, 100 μg/mL
  Growth temperature: 37°C
  Growth strain: NEB Stable
  Copy number: High Copy
Gene/Insert
  Gene/Insert name: ZNF285
  Species: H. sapiens (human)
  Insert size (bp): 1979
  Entrez Gene: ZNF285 (a.k.a. ZNF285A)
  Promoter: EF1a
  Tag / fusion protein: V5 (C terminal on insert)
  Cloning method: Gateway Cloning
  Sequencing primers: 5′ GGGTGGAGACTGAAGTTAGGCCAG; 3′ CACATAGCGTAAAAGGAGCAACATAG
Resource information
  A portion of this plasmid was derived from a plasmid made by: Broad Institute Genetic Perturbation Platform
Terms and licenses: Academic/Nonprofit Terms; Industry Terms: Not Available to Industry
Depositor comments: NM_152354.5 Please test multiple small colonies in case of plasmid recombination. To make this collection available in a timely manner, a portion of this collection was not fully sequenced by Addgene. If an Addgene verified full plasmid sequence is not available, please contact us prior to placing an order to request the full sequence.
How to cite: TFORF3225 was a gift from Feng Zhang (Addgene plasmid # 144701 ; http://n2t.net/addgene:144701 ; RRID:Addgene_144701)
