[The description below was written by a language model from this plasmid's Addgene catalogue record and pLannotate feature annotations shown in this document.]
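Description:
TFORF3225 is a lentiviral mammalian expression plasmid built on the pLX_TRC317 backbone and carrying the human zinc-finger gene ZNF285 (also called ZNF285A) as a barcoded open reading frame. It belongs to a collection of transcription factor overexpression constructs in which each ORF is paired with a unique 24-bp barcode, so that the factor delivered to a given cell can be identified in pooled screens. The feature table does not annotate the barcode itself. In bacteria the plasmid is maintained through a high-copy ColE1/pUC-type origin with ampicillin resistance (AmpR), and it also carries an f1 origin and residual lac/lacZα, T7 and T3 elements from the cloning backbone. The depositor warns that recombination can occur, as is common with LTR-containing plasmids.

The viral portion has a third-generation, self-inactivating layout. An RSV promoter drives a truncated HIV-1 5' LTR, followed by the Ψ packaging signal with a gag fragment, the RRE for Rev-dependent export, a cPPT/CTS, a WPRE to enhance transcript expression, and a ΔU3 3' LTR with a downstream SV40 poly(A) signal. Within this genome, an SV40 early promoter drives a puromycin N-acetyltransferase gene for selecting transduced cells. A separate EF-1α promoter drives ZNF285. The ORF was inserted by Gateway cloning and is flanked by attB1 and attB2 sites, with a C-terminal V5 epitope tag for detection. The automated annotation matched ZNF285 only at the two ends of the insert region, but the span between the att sites is broadly consistent with the recorded insert size. The construct is intended for producing lentivirus to overexpress ZNF285 constitutively, for example in directed-differentiation screens.
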