Features (pLannotate 1.2.2; 35 found; start..end, strand, type, name):
      5..231     +  promoter       RSV promoter: Rous sarcoma virus enhancer/promoter
    232..412     +  LTR            5' LTR (truncated): truncated 5' long terminal repeat (LTR) from HIV-1
    459..584     +  misc_feature   HIV-1 Ψ: packaging signal of human immunodeficiency virus type 1
    568..931     +  CDS            HIV-1 gag (fragment): gag protein from human immunodeficiency virus 1; gag
   1077..1310    +  misc_feature   RRE: The Rev response element (RRE) of HIV-1 allows for Rev-dependent mRNA export from the nucleus to the cytoplasm.
   1687..1713    +  CDS            Rev (fragment): human immunodeficiency virus 1 (HIV-1) Rev protein; rev; enhances nuclear export of unspliced and incompletely spliced viral mRNAs
   1720..1743    +  promoter       SV40 promoter (fragment): SV40 early promoter
   1744..1815    +  promoter       SV40 promoter (fragment): SV40 enhancer and early promoter
   1839..1974    +  rep_origin     SV40 ori: SV40 origin of replication
   2020..2616    +  CDS            PuroR (fragment): puromycin N-acetyltransferase; pac from Streptomyces; confers resistance to puromycin
   2665..2782    +  misc_feature   cPPT/CTS: central polypurine tract and central termination sequence of HIV-1
   2847..2913    +  CDS            small t antigen (fragment): SV40 (simian virus 40) small t antigen
   2920..4098    +  promoter       EF-1α promoter: strong constitutive promoter for human elongation factor EF-1α
   4119..4136    +  protein_bind   attB1 (fragment): mutant version of attB; core recombination site for the Gateway® BP reaction BP Clonase™
   4145..4927    +  CDS            ZNF285 (fragment): ZN285_HUMAN - Also known as ZNF285A. Experimental evidence at protein level: Swiss-Prot protein existence level 1. May be involved in transcriptional regulation. From Homo sapiens (Human).
   5840..5914    +  CDS            ZNF285 (fragment): ZN285_HUMAN - Also known as ZNF285A. Experimental evidence at protein level: Swiss-Prot protein existence level 1. May be involved in transcriptional regulation. From Homo sapiens (Human).
   5922..5939    -  protein_bind   attB2 (fragment): mutant version of attB; core recombination site for the Gateway® BP reaction BP Clonase™
   5948..5989    +  CDS            V5 tag: epitope tag from simian virus 5
   6005..6058    +  promoter       U6 promoter (fragment): RNA polymerase III promoter for human U6 snRNA
   6100..6688    +  misc_feature   WPRE: woodchuck hepatitis virus posttranscriptional regulatory element
   6739..6758    +  misc_feature   cPPT/CTS (fragment): central polypurine tract and central termination sequence of HIV-1
   6760..6993    +  LTR            3' LTR (ΔU3): self-inactivating 3' long terminal repeat (LTR) from HIV-1
   7071..7192    +  polyA_signal   SV40 poly(A) signal: SV40 polyadenylation signal
   7232..7367    +  rep_origin     SV40 ori: SV40 origin of replication
   7388..7406    -  promoter       T7 promoter: promoter for bacteriophage T7 RNA polymerase
   7414..7569    +  CDS            lacZα (fragment): LacZα fragment of β-galactosidase; lacZ fragment
   7574..8002    +  rep_origin     f1 ori (sequence partly withheld): f1 bacteriophage origin of replication; arrow indicates direction of (+) strand synthesis
   8055..8159    +  promoter       AmpR promoter: bla
   8160..9020    +  CDS            AmpR: β-lactamase; bla; confers resistance to ampicillin, carbenicillin, and related antibiotics
   9191..9779    +  rep_origin     ori: high-copy-number ColE1/pMB1/pBR322/pUC origin of replication
   9962..10054   +  CDS            lacI (fragment): lac repressor; lacI; The lac repressor binds to the lac operator to inhibit transcription in E. coli. This inhibition can be relieved by adding lactose or isopropyl-β-D-thiogalactopyranoside (IPTG).
  10067..10088   +  protein_bind   CAP binding site: CAP binding activates transcription in the presence of cAMP. E. coli catabolite activator protein
  10103..10133   +  promoter       lac promoter: promoter for the E. coli lac operon
  10141..10157   +  protein_bind   lac operator: The lac repressor binds to the lac operator to inhibit transcription in E. coli. This inhibition can be relieved by adding lactose or isopropyl-β-D-thiogalactopyranoside (IPTG). lac repressor encoded by lacI
  10202..10220   +  promoter       T3 promoter: promoter for bacteriophage T3 RNA polymerase
>Addgene plasmid #144701 | TFORF3225 | addgene full sequence | sequence record 404309 | Addgene NGS Result
TTAATGTAGTCTTATGCAATACTCTTGTAGTCTTGCAACATGGTAACGATGAGTTAGCAACATGCCTTAC
AAGGAGAGAAAAAGCACCGTGCATGCCGATTGGTGGAAGTAAGGTGGTACGATCGTGCCTTATTAGGAAG
GCAACAGACGGGTCTGACATGGATTGGACGAACCACTGAATTGCCGCATTGCAGAGATATTGTATTTAAG
TGCCTAGCTCGATACATAAACGGGTCTCTCTGGTTAGACCAGATCTGAGCCTGGGAGCTCTCTGGCTAAC
TAGGGAACCCACTGCTTAAGCCTCAATAAAGCTTGCCTTGAGTGCTTCAAGTAGTGTGTGCCCGTCTGTT
GTGTGACTCTGGTAACTAGAGATCCCTCAGACCCTTTTAGTCAGTGTGGAAAATCTCTAGCAGTGGCGCC
CGAACAGGGACTTGAAAGCGAAAGGGAAACCAGAGGAGCTCTCTCGACGCAGGACTCGGCTTGCTGAAGC
GCGCACGGCAAGAGGCGAGGGGCGGCGACTGGTGAGTACGCCAAAAATTTTGACTAGCGGAGGCTAGAAG
GAGAGAGATGGGTGCGAGAGCGTCAGTATTAAGCGGGGGAGAATTAGATCGCGATGGGAAAAAATTCGGT
TAAGGCCAGGGGGAAAGAAAAAATATAAATTAAAACATATAGTATGGGCAAGCAGGGAGCTAGAACGATT
CGCAGTTAATCCTGGCCTGTTAGAAACATCAGAAGGCTGTAGACAAATACTGGGACAGCTACAACCATCC
CTTCAGACAGGATCAGAAGAACTTAGATCATTATATAATACAGTAGCAACCCTCTATTGTGTGCATCAAA
GGATAGAGATAAAAGACACCAAGGAAGCTTTAGACAAGATAGAGGAAGAGCAAAACAAAAGTAAGACCAC
CGCACAGCAAGCGGCCGCTGATCTTCAGACCTGGAGGAGGAGATATGAGGGACAATTGGAGAAGTGAATT
ATATAAATATAAAGTAGTAAAAATTGAACCATTAGGAGTAGCACCCACCAAGGCAAAGAGAAGAGTGGTG
CAGAGAGAAAAAAGAGCAGTGGGAATAGGAGCTTTGTTCCTTGGGTTCTTGGGAGCAGCAGGAAGCACTA
TGGGCGCAGCGTCAATGACGCTGACGGTACAGGCCAGACAATTATTGTCTGGTATAGTGCAGCAGCAGAA
CAATTTGCTGAGGGCTATTGAGGCGCAACAGCATCTGTTGCAACTCACAGTCTGGGGCATCAAGCAGCTC
CAGGCAAGAATCCTGGCTGTGGAAAGATACCTAAAGGATCAACAGCTCCTGGGGATTTGGGGTTGCTCTG
GAAAACTCATTTGCACCACTGCTGTGCCTTGGAATGCTAGTTGGAGTAATAAATCTCTGGAACAGATTTG
GAATCACACGACCTGGATGGAGTGGGACAGAGAAATTAACAATTACACAAGCTTAATACACTCCTTAATT
GAAGAATCGCAAAACCAGCAAGAAAAGAATGAACAAGAATTATTGGAATTAGATAAATGGGCAAGTTTGT
GGAATTGGTTTAACATAACAAATTGGCTGTGGTATATAAAATTATTCATAATGATAGTAGGAGGCTTGGT
AGGTTTAAGAATAGTTTTTGCTGTACTTTCTATAGTGAATAGAGTTAGGCAGGGATATTCACCATTATCG
TTTCAGACCCACCTCCCAACCCCGAGGGGACCCATGCATTGCATCTCAATTAGTCAGCAACCAGGTGTGG
AAAGTCCCCAGGCTCCCCAGCAGGCAGAAGTATGCAAAGCATGCGTCTCAATTAGTCAGCAACCATAGTC
CCGCCCCTAACTCCGCCCATCCCGCCCCTAACTCCGCCCAGTTCCGCCCATTCTCCGCCCCATGGCTGAC
TAATTTTTTTTATTTATGCAGAGGCCGAGGCCGCCTCGGCCTCTGAGCTATTCCAGAAGTAGTGAGGAGG
CTTTTTTGGAGGCCTAGGCTTTTGCAAAAAGCTTTCTAGAGGTACCACCGGAGCTTACCATGACCGAGTA
CAAGCCCACGGTGCGCCTCGCCACCCGCGACGACGTCCCCAGGGCCGTACGCACCCTCGCCGCCGCGTTC
GCCGACTACCCCGCCACGCGCCACACCGTCGATCCGGACCGCCACATCGAGCGGGTCACCGAGCTGCAAG
AACTCTTCCTCACGCGCGTCGGGCTCGACATCGGCAAGGTGTGGGTCGCGGACGACGGCGCCGCCGTGGC
GGTCTGGACCACGCCGGAGAGCGTCGAAGCGGGGGCGGTGTTCGCCGAGATCGGCCCGCGCATGGCCGAG
TTGAGCGGTTCCCGGCTGGCCGCGCAGCAACAGATGGAAGGCCTCCTGGCGCCGCACCGGCCCAAGGAGC
CCGCGTGGTTCCTGGCCACCGTCGGCGTCTCGCCCGACCACCAGGGCAAGGGTCTGGGCAGCGCCGTCGT
GCTCCCCGGAGTGGAGGCGGCCGAGCGCGCCGGGGTGCCCGCCTTCCTGGAGACCTCCGCGCCCCGCAAC
CTCCCCTTCTACGAGCGGCTCGGCTTCACCGTCACCGCCGACGTCGAGGTGCCCGAAGGACCGCGCACCT
GGTGCATGACCCGCAAGCCCGGTGCCAGTTAACGAATTCTAGATCTTGAGACAAATGGCAGTATTCATCC
ACAATTTTAAAAGAAAAGGGGGGATTGGGGGGTACAGTGCAGGGGAAAGAATAGTAGACATAATAGCAAC
AGACATACAAACTAAAGAATTACAAAAACAAATTACAAAAATTCAAAATTTTCGGGTTTATTACAGGGAC
AGCAGAGATCCACTTTGGCGCCGGCTCGAGGCCTGCAGGTGCAAAGATGGATAAAGTTTTAAACAGAGAG
GAATCTTTGCAGCTAATGGACCTTCTAGGTCTTGAAAGGAGTGGGAATTGGCTCCGGTGCCCGTCAGTGG
GCAGAGCGCACATCGCCCACAGTCCCCGAGAAGTTGGGGGGAGGGGTCGGCAATTGAACCGGTGCCTAGA
GAAGGTGGCGCGGGGTAAACTGGGAAAGTGATGTCGTGTACTGGCTCCGCCTTTTTCCCGAGGGTGGGGG
AGAACCGTATATAAGTGCAGTAGTCGCCGTGAACGTTCTTTTTCGCAACGGGTTTGCCGCCAGAACACAG
GTAAGTGCCGTGTGTGGTTCCCGCGGGCCTGGCCTCTTTACGGGTTATGGCCCTTGCGTGCCTTGAATTA
CTTCCACCTGGCTGCAGTACGTGATTCTTGATCCCGAGCTTCGGGTTGGAAGTGGGTGGGAGAGTTCGAG
GCCTTGCGCTTAAGGAGCCCCTTCGCCTCGTGCTTGAGTTGAGGCCTGGCCTGGGCGCTGGGGCCGCCGC
GTGCGAATCTGGTGGCACCTTCGCGCCTGTCTCGCTGCTTTCGATAAGTCTCTAGCCATTTAAAATTTTT
GATGACCTGCTGCGACGCTTTTTTTCTGGCAAGATAGTCTTGTAAATGCGGGCCAAGATCTGCACACTGG
TATTTCGGTTTTTGGGGCCGCGGGCGGCGACGGGGCCCGTGCGTCCCAGCGCACATGTTCGGCGAGGCGG
GGCCTGCGAGCGCGGCCACCGAGAATCGGACGGGGGTAGTCTCAAGCTGGCCGGCCTGCTCTGGTGCCTG
GCCTCGCGCCGCCGTGTATCGCCCCGCCCTGGGCGGCAAGGCTGGCCCGGTCGGCACCAGTTGCGTGAGC
GGAAAGATGGCCGCTTCCCGGCCCTGCTGCAGGGAGCTCAAAATGGAGGACGCGGCGCTCGGGAGAGCGG
GCGGGTGAGTCACCCACACAAAGGAAAAGGGCCTTTCCGTCCTCAGCCGTCGCTTCATGTGACTCCACGG
AGTACCGGGCGCCGTCCAGGCACCTCGATTAGTTCTCGAGCTTTTGGAGTACGTCGTCTTTAGGTTGGGG
GGAGGGGTTTTATGCGATGGAGTTTCCCCACACTGAGTGGGTGGAGACTGAAGTTAGGCCAGCTTGGCAC
TTGATGTAATTCTCCTTGGAATTTGCCCTTTTTGAGTTTGGATCTTGGTTCATTCTCAAGCCTCAGACAG
TGGTTCAAAGTTTTTTTCTTCCATTTCAGGTGTCGTGAGGCTAGCATCGATTGATCAACAAGTTTGTACA
AAAAAGTTGGCACCATGATTAAGTTCCAGGAAAGGGTGACATTCAAGGATGTGGCTGTTGTCTTCACCAA
GGAAGAGCTGGCACTATTGGATAAAGCCCAGATAAACCTGTACCAAGATGTGATGCTGGAAAACTTCAGG
AACCTCATGTTAGTGAGAGACGGGATTAAAAACAACATTTTGAATCTTCAGGCAAAGGGGTTAAGTTACC
TTTCGCAAGAAGTGCTTCATTGCTGGCAGATTTGGAAACAAAGGATCCGGGATTTAACTGTGAGTCAGGA
TTATATCGTGAACCTTCAAGAAGAGTGTTCCCCACATTTAGAAGATGTTTCCCTCAGTGAAGAGTGGGCA
GGCATTTCTCTTCAGATTTCTGAAAATGAAAACTATGTAGTAAATGCCATTATCAAAAATCAAGATATCA
CAGCATGGCAAAGCCTGACACAGGTTCTTACCCCAGAATCGTGGAGGAAAGCCAACATAATGACCGAGCC
CCAGAACTCTCAGGGAAGATATAAGGGAATTTACATGGAAGAGAAATTGTACAGACGTGCTCAGCATGAT
GACAGCCTCAGTTGGACCTCATGTGATCATCATGAGTCCCAAGAATGTAAAGGAGAGGACCCTGGTAGAC
ATCCCAGCTGTGGGAAAAACTTGGGTATGAAATCAACGGTTGAAAAACGTAATGCGGCCCATGTATTACC
ACAGCCTTTCCCATGTAATAACTGTGGGGTGGCCTTTGCAGATGATACAGATCCTCATGTCCATCACAGC
ACTCACCTAGGAGAAAAATCTTATAAATGTGACCAGTATGGAAAGAACTTTAGTCAGAGCCAAGATCTTA
TCGTTCATTGTAAAACTCACTCTGGCAAGACTCCCTATGAATTCCACGAATGGCCTATGGGCTGCAAACA
GAGCTCAGACCTTCCCAGATATCAGAAAGTCTCCTCAGGAGACAAACCCTACAAATGTAAAGAATGTGGC
AAGGGCTTCAGGCGCAGCTCTTCCCTTCACAACCATCATCGAGTCCACACAGGGGAGATGCCCTACAAAT
GCGATGAATGTGGGAAAGGGTTTGGATTTAGGTCACTTCTTTGTATTCATCAGGGAGTACACACAGGGAA
AAAGCCCTATAAATGTGAAGAGTGTGGGAAGGGCTTTGATCAGAGCTCCAACCTTCTTGTCCATCAGAGA
GTCCACACTGGAGAGAAGCCCTACAAATGCAGTGAGTGTGGCAAGTGCTTTAGTTCAAGCTCCGTTCTTC
AAGTCCACTGGAGGTTTCACACAGGGGAGAAACCATATAGGTGTGGTGAGTGTGGAAAGGGCTTCAGCCA
ATGTACACACCTTCACATTCACCAGAGAGTCCACACAGGGGAGAAACCATACAAATGCAATGTGTGTGGA
AAGGATTTTGCGTATAGCTCTGTTCTTCACACTCATCAGAGAGTTCACACTGGAGAAAAACCATATAAAT
GTGAAGTGTGTGGAAAGTGCTTCAGTTACAGTTCATATTTTCACTTACATCAAAGAGATCACATCAGAGA
GAAACCATATAAATGTGATGAGTGTGGTAAAGGCTTCAGCCGGAATTCAGATCTTAATGTTCACCTCAGA
GTCCACACAGGAGAGAGGCCCTATAAGTGTAAGGCATGTGGTAAGGGCTTCAGTCGTAATTCATACCTCC
TTGCCCATCAGAGAGTGCATATAGATGAGACACAGTACACACACTGTGAGCGTGGAAAGGACCTTCTGAC
TCATCAAAGACTACATGAGCAGAGAGAAACATTATTGCCAACTTTCTTGTACAAAGTGGTTGATATCGGT
AAGCCTATCCCTAACCCTCTCCTCGGTCTCGATTCTACGTAGTAATGAACTAGTCCGTAACTTGAAAGTA
TTTCGATTTCTTGGCTTTATATATCTTGTGGAAAGGACGATTGTACGGTATTTGGCTGAATTATACGCGT
TAAGTCGACAATCAACCTCTGGATTACAAAATTTGTGAAAGATTGACTGGTATTCTTAACTATGTTGCTC
CTTTTACGCTATGTGGATACGCTGCTTTAATGCCTTTGTATCATGCTATTGCTTCCCGTATGGCTTTCAT
TTTCTCCTCCTTGTATAAATCCTGGTTGCTGTCTCTTTATGAGGAGTTGTGGCCCGTTGTCAGGCAACGT
GGCGTGGTGTGCACTGTGTTTGCTGACGCAACCCCCACTGGTTGGGGCATTGCCACCACCTGTCAGCTCC
TTTCCGGGACTTTCGCTTTCCCCCTCCCTATTGCCACGGCGGAACTCATCGCCGCCTGCCTTGCCCGCTG
CTGGACAGGGGCTCGGCTGTTGGGCACTGACAATTCCGTGGTGTTGTCGGGGAAATCATCGTCCTTTCCT
TGGCTGCTCGCCTGTGTTGCCACCTGGATTCTGCGCGGGACGTCCTTCTGCTACGTCCCTTCGGCCCTCA
ATCCAGCGGACCTTCCTTCCCGCGGCCTGCTGCCGGCTCTGCGGCCTCTTCCGCGTCTTCGCCTTCGCCC
TCAGACGAGTCGGATCTCCCTTTGGGCCGCCTCCCCGCGTCGACTTTAAGACCAATGACTTACAAGGCAG
CTGTAGATCTTAGCCACTTTTTAAAAGAAAAGGGGGGACTGGAAGGGCTAATTCACTCCCAACGAAGACA
AGATCTGCTTTTTGCTTGTACTGGGTCTCTCTGGTTAGACCAGATCTGAGCCTGGGAGCTCTCTGGCTAA
CTAGGGAACCCACTGCTTAAGCCTCAATAAAGCTTGCCTTGAGTGCTTCAAGTAGTGTGTGCCCGTCTGT
TGTGTGACTCTGGTAACTAGAGATCCCTCAGACCCTTTTAGTCAGTGTGGAAAATCTCTAGCAGTACGTA
TAGTAGTTCATGTCATCTTATTATTCAGTATTTATAACTTGCAAAGAAATGAATATCAGAGAGTGAGAGG
AACTTGTTTATTGCAGCTTATAATGGTTACAAATAAAGCAATAGCATCACAAATTTCACAAATAAAGCAT
TTTTTTCACTGCATTCTAGTTGTGGTTTGTCCAAACTCATCAATGTATCTTATCATGTCTGGCTCTAGCT
ATCCCGCCCCTAACTCCGCCCATCCCGCCCCTAACTCCGCCCAGTTCCGCCCATTCTCCGCCCCATGGCT
GACTAATTTTTTTTATTTATGCAGAGGCCGAGGCCGCCTCGGCCTCTGAGCTATTCCAGAAGTAGTGAGG
AGGCTTTTTTGGAGGCCTAGGGACGTACCCAATTCGCCCTATAGTGAGTCGTATTACGCGCGCTCACTGG
CCGTCGTTTTACAACGTCGTGACTGGGAAAACCCTGGCGTTACCCAACTTAATCGCCTTGCAGCACATCC
CCCTTTCGCCAGCTGGCGTAATAGCGAAGAGGCCCGCACCGATCGCCCTTCCCAACAGTTGCGCAGCCTG
AATGGCGAATGGG
[124 nt withheld, positions 7574-7697]
C
[91 nt withheld, positions 7699-7789]
A
[49 nt withheld, positions 7791-7839]
CCTTTGACGTTGGAGTCCACGTTCTTT
[37 nt withheld, positions 7867-7903]
ACCCTATCTCGGTCTATTCTTTTGATTTATAAGGGATTTTGCCGATTTCGGCCTATTGGTTAAAAAATGA
GCTGATTTAACAAAAATTTAACGCGAATTTTAACAAAATATTAACGCTTACAATTTAGGTGGCACTTTTC
GGGGAAATGTGCGCGGAACCCCTATTTGTTTATTTTTCTAAATACATTCAAATATGTATCCGCTCATGAG
ACAATAACCCTGATAAATGCTTCAATAATATTGAAAAAGGAAGAGTATGAGTATTCAACATTTCCGTGTC
GCCCTTATTCCCTTTTTTGCGGCATTTTGCCTTCCTGTTTTTGCTCACCCAGAAACGCTGGTGAAAGTAA
AAGATGCTGAAGATCAGTTGGGTGCACGAGTGGGTTACATCGAACTGGATCTCAACAGCGGTAAGATCCT
TGAGAGTTTTCGCCCCGAAGAACGTTTTCCAATGATGAGCACTTTTAAAGTTCTGCTATGTGGCGCGGTA
TTATCCCGTATTGACGCCGGGCAAGAGCAACTCGGTCGCCGCATACACTATTCTCAGAATGACTTGGTTG
AGTACTCACCAGTCACAGAAAAGCATCTTACGGATGGCATGACAGTAAGAGAATTATGCAGTGCTGCCAT
AACCATGAGTGATAACACTGCGGCCAACTTACTTCTGACAACGATCGGAGGACCGAAGGAGCTAACCGCT
TTTTTGCACAACATGGGGGATCATGTAACTCGCCTTGATCGTTGGGAACCGGAGCTGAATGAAGCCATAC
CAAACGACGAGCGTGACACCACGATGCCTGTAGCAATGGCAACAACGTTGCGCAAACTATTAACTGGCGA
ACTACTTACTCTAGCTTCCCGGCAACAATTAATAGACTGGATGGAGGCGGATAAAGTTGCAGGACCACTT
CTGCGCTCGGCCCTTCCGGCTGGCTGGTTTATTGCTGATAAATCTGGAGCCGGTGAGCGTGGGTCTCGCG
GTATCATTGCAGCACTGGGGCCAGATGGTAAGCCCTCCCGTATCGTAGTTATCTACACGACGGGGAGTCA
GGCAACTATGGATGAACGAAATAGACAGATCGCTGAGATAGGTGCCTCACTGATTAAGCATTGGTAACTG
TCAGACCAAGTTTACTCATATATACTTTAGATTGATTTAAAACTTCATTTTTAATTTAAAAGGATCTAGG
TGAAGATCCTTTTTGATAATCTCATGACCAAAATCCCTTAACGTGAGTTTTCGTTCCACTGAGCGTCAGA
CCCCGTAGAAAAGATCAAAGGATCTTCTTGAGATCCTTTTTTTCTGCGCGTAATCTGCTGCTTGCAAACA
AAAAAACCACCGCTACCAGCGGTGGTTTGTTTGCCGGATCAAGAGCTACCAACTCTTTTTCCGAAGGTAA
CTGGCTTCAGCAGAGCGCAGATACCAAATACTGTTCTTCTAGTGTAGCCGTAGTTAGGCCACCACTTCAA
GAACTCTGTAGCACCGCCTACATACCTCGCTCTGCTAATCCTGTTACCAGTGGCTGCTGCCAGTGGCGAT
AAGTCGTGTCTTACCGGGTTGGACTCAAGACGATAGTTACCGGATAAGGCGCAGCGGTCGGGCTGAACGG
GGGGTTCGTGCACACAGCCCAGCTTGGAGCGAACGACCTACACCGAACTGAGATACCTACAGCGTGAGCT
ATGAGAAAGCGCCACGCTTCCCGAAGGGAGAAAGGCGGACAGGTATCCGGTAAGCGGCAGGGTCGGAACA
GGAGAGCGCACGAGGGAGCTTCCAGGGGGAAACGCCTGGTATCTTTATAGTCCTGTCGGGTTTCGCCACC
TCTGACTTGAGCGTCGATTTTTGTGATGCTCGTCAGGGGGGCGGAGCCTATGGAAAAACGCCAGCAACGC
GGCCTTTTTACGGTTCCTGGCCTTTTGCTGGCCTTTTGCTCACATGTTCTTTCCTGCGTTATCCCCTGAT
TCTGTGGATAACCGTATTACCGCCTTTGAGTGAGCTGATACCGCTCGCCGCAGCCGAACGACCGAGCGCA
GCGAGTCAGTGAGCGAGGAAGCGGAAGAGCGCCCAATACGCAAACCGCCTCTCCCCGCGCGTTGGCCGAT
TCATTAATGCAGCTGGCACGACAGGTTTCCCGACTGGAAAGCGGGCAGTGAGCGCAACGCAATTAATGTG
AGTTAGCTCACTCATTAGGCACCCCAGGCTTTACACTTTATGCTTCCGGCTCGTATGTTGTGTGGAATTG
TGAGCGGATAACAATTTCACACAGGAAACAGCTATGACCATGATTACGCCAAGCGCGCAATTAACCCTCA
CTAAAGGGAACAAAAGCTGGAGCTGCAAGC
