>Addgene plasmid #144701 | TFORF3225 | depositor partial sequence | sequence record 286218 | Insert
ATCGATTGATCAACAAGTTTGTACAAAAAAGTTGGCACCATGATTAAGTTCCAGGAAAGGGTGACATTCA
AGGATGTGGCTGTTGTCTTCACCAAGGAAGAGCTGGCACTATTGGATAAAGCCCAGATAAACCTGTACCA
AGATGTGATGCTGGAAAACTTCAGGAACCTCATGTTAGTGAGAGACGGGATTAAAAACAACATTTTGAAT
CTTCAGGCAAAGGGGTTAAGTTACCTTTCGCAAGAAGTGCTTCATTGCTGGCAGATTTGGAAACAAAGGA
TCCGGGATTTAACTGTGAGTCAGGATTATATCGTGAACCTTCAAGAAGAGTGTTCCCCACATTTAGAAGA
TGTTTCCCTCAGTGAAGAGTGGGCAGGCATTTCTCTTCAGATTTCTGAAAATGAAAACTATGTAGTAAAT
GCCATTATCAAAAATCAAGATATCACAGCATGGCAAAGCCTGACACAGGTTCTTACCCCAGAATCGTGGA
GGAAAGCCAACATAATGACCGAGCCCCAGAACTCTCAGGGAAGATATAAGGGAATTTACATGGAAGAGAA
ATTGTACAGACGTGCTCAGCATGATGACAGCCTCAGTTGGACCTCATGTGATCATCATGAGTCCCAAGAA
TGTAAAGGAGAGGACCCTGGTAGACATCCCAGCTGTGGGAAAAACTTGGGTATGAAATCAACGGTTGAAA
AACGTAATGCGGCCCATGTATTACCACAGCCTTTCCCATGTAATAACTGTGGGGTGGCCTTTGCAGATGA
TACAGATCCTCATGTCCATCACAGCACTCACCTAGGAGAAAAATCTTATAAATGTGACCAGTATGGAAAG
AACTTTAGTCAGAGCCAAGATCTTATCGTTCATTGTAAAACTCACTCTGGCAAGACTCCCTATGAATTCC
ACGAATGGCCTATGGGCTGCAAACAGAGCTCAGACCTTCCCAGATATCAGAAAGTCTCCTCAGGAGACAA
ACCCTACAAATGTAAAGAATGTGGCAAGGGCTTCAGGCGCAGCTCTTCCCTTCACAACCATCATCGAGTC
CACACAGGGGAGATGCCCTACAAATGCGATGAATGTGGGAAAGGGTTTGGATTTAGGTCACTTCTTTGTA
TTCATCAGGGAGTACACACAGGGAAAAAGCCCTATAAATGTGAAGAGTGTGGGAAGGGCTTTGATCAGAG
CTCCAACCTTCTTGTCCATCAGAGAGTCCACACTGGAGAGAAGCCCTACAAATGCAGTGAGTGTGGCAAG
TGCTTTAGTTCAAGCTCCGTTCTTCAAGTCCACTGGAGGTTTCACACAGGGGAGAAACCATATAGGTGTG
GTGAGTGTGGAAAGGGCTTCAGCCAATGTACACACCTTCACATTCACCAGAGAGTCCACACAGGGGAGAA
ACCATACAAATGCAATGTGTGTGGAAAGGATTTTGCGTATAGCTCTGTTCTTCACACTCATCAGAGAGTT
CACACTGGAGAAAAACCATATAAATGTGAAGTGTGTGGAAAGTGCTTCAGTTACAGTTCATATTTTCACT
TACATCAAAGAGATCACATCAGAGAGAAACCATATAAATGTGATGAGTGTGGTAAAGGCTTCAGCCGGAA
TTCAGATCTTAATGTTCACCTCAGAGTCCACACAGGAGAGAGGCCCTATAAGTGTAAGGCATGTGGTAAG
GGCTTCAGTCGTAATTCATACCTCCTTGCCCATCAGAGAGTGCATATAGATGAGACACAGTACACACACT
GTGAGCGTGGAAAGGACCTTCTGACTCATCAAAGACTACATGAGCAGAGAGAAACATTATTGCCAACTTT
CTTGTACAAAGTGGTTGATATCGGTAAGCCTATCCCTAACCCTCTCCTCGGTCTCGATTCTACGTAGTAA
TGAACTAGTCCGTAACTTGAAAGTATTTCGATTTCTTGGCTTTATATATCTTGTGGAAAGGACGATTGTA
CGGTATTTGGCTGAATTAT
