>Addgene plasmid #144701 | TFORF3225 | depositor partial sequence | sequence record 286219 | Barcode
TTGTACGGTATTTGGCTGAATTAT
